>Addgene plasmid #60309 | pGL4.23 C3_29 | addgene partial sequence | sequence record 98010 | RVprimer3 5'-CTAGCAAAATAGGCTGTCCC-3'
TTTCTCTGGCCTAACTGGCCGGTACCTGAGCTCCCGTCGACGAATTCTGCAGATATCACAAGTTTGTACA
AAAAAGCAGGCTCCGCGGCCGCCCCCTTCACCTGCTTATTTGAAAACATTTGAAACATAAAGATCATTCT
AGATTAAAATATAAATTATATAAAACAGAATGGAATATAGGCCCCTTTCTAAAACAGTGGAAGATCATCA
CTTATATAATATCCAAAAAAATAAAGTTAAGCAAATGATAGGAAGCTAATTTACTCAAGAAGTTAATACT
GAACACAAAAGTTTCAACAAGGGTGTATCACAGCTATGTTCAATATTACATTTTTCTAAAGGATGAAACT
ACTCTCTGTGAAATAAAAAGCTTCAAATGTAAGTAATGAATGGTCTGAATAATGAGATTCATCCCTGAAA
CTCAGTAGATTTCAAAATCAATGCACAGGGGCAAGGCTATTTATAAACTCTACTTCCCATCAACCTCAGC
AAGATGTCAACTAACAATAACAAGTTAATGTTTTCCAGTAATCTTCACTGTGCTATTTAATTGCCAGCAC
TCAGGCCAAGGTAAACTCCACAGTAACAAAAGAGCTAACATCACAATCAAAGAACAAGATTAATGAATGT
TACATTTCTGCTTTGAAGTGAACACTGAAAAACATGCCCACAACATTTTCTTTTTCAGCCTCTGGAGTTT
GAGTTGTGCCAAATAATTAACATAGTAACTTGAA
