>Addgene plasmid #60309 | pGL4.23 C3_29 | addgene partial sequence | sequence record 98073 | ColEterm 5'-agctgataccgctcgccgcagccgaacg-3'
AGTTGCATGATAAAGAAGACAGTCATAAGTGCGGCGACGATAGTCATGCCCCGCGCCCACCGGAAGGAGC
TGACTGGGTTGAAGGCTCTCAAGGGCATCGGTCGACGGATCCTTATCGATTTTACCACATTTGTAGAGGT
TTTACTTGCTTTAAAAAACCTCCCACACCTCCCCCTGAACCTGAAACATAAAATGAATGCAATTGTTGTT
GTTAACTTGTTTATTGCAGCTTATAATGGTTACAAATAAAGCAATAGCATCACAAATTTCACAAATAAAG
CATTTTTTTCACTGCATTCTAGTTGTGGTTTGTCCAAACTCATCAATGTATCTTATCATGTCTGCTCGAA
GCGGCCGGCCGCCCCGACTCTAGAATTATTACACGGCGATCTTGCCGCCCTTCTTGGCCTTAATGAGAAT
CTCGCGGATCTTGCGGGCGTCCAACTTGCCGGTCAGTCCTTTAGGCACCTCGTCCACGAACACAACACCA
CCGCGCAGCTTCTTGGCGGTTGTAACCTGGCTGGCCACATAGTCCACGATCTCCTTCTCGGTCATGGTTT
TACCGTGTTCCAGCACGACGACTGCGGCGGGCAGCTCGCCGGCATCGTCGTCGGG
