[The description below was written by a language model from this plasmid's Addgene catalogue record.]
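Description:
pGL4.23 C3_29 is a mammalian luciferase reporter plasmid built to test the activity of a candidate human enhancer. Its backbone is pGL4.23-GW, a Gateway-adapted version of the pGL4.23 reporter vector (4283 bp without insert), in which a minimal promoter sits upstream of the luc2 firefly luciferase gene. The plasmid is propagated in E. coli under ampicillin selection; the record gives its copy number as unknown, and no feature table was supplied, so the origin of replication and other backbone elements are not itemised.

The insert is a human genomic fragment annotated as the ZFP36L2 enhancer, described as an active enhancer in human pancreatic islets. According to the depositor's comments it derives from chromosome 2 and spans about 1 kb in hg18 coordinates, and it was introduced by Gateway recombination. Because a minimal promoter on its own supports only low basal transcription, luciferase output from this arrangement depends largely on the regulatory activity of the cloned fragment, so luminescence after transfection serves as a readout of enhancer strength. The catalogue lists luciferase as a "C-terminal tag on backbone", but the insert is a non-coding regulatory sequence, so this entry is best read as indicating the downstream reporter rather than a true protein fusion.

The construct comes from a study of pancreatic islet enhancer clusters and their enrichment for type 2 diabetes risk-associated variants. It is suited to transient reporter assays that compare enhancer activity across cell types, or against the empty vector and other candidate regions. The record does not state the orientation of the insert relative to the promoter or the cell lines used.
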