Addgene plasmid #60309: pGL4.23 C3_29
Purpose: This plasmid contains a human pancreatic islet active enhancer, a minimal promoter and a luc2 gene.
Depositing lab: Jorge Ferrer. Depositing organization: Imperial College London. Publication: Pancreatic islet enhancer clusters enriched in type 2 diabetes risk-associated variants. Pasquali L, Gaulton KJ, Rodriguez-Segui SA, Mularoni L, Miguel-Escalada I, Akerman I, Tena JJ, Moran I, Gomez-Marin C, van de Bunt M, Ponsa-Cobas J, Castro N, Nammo T, Cebola I, Garcia-Hurtado J, Maestro MA, Pattou F, Piemonti L, Berney T, Gloyn AL, Ravassard P, Gomez-Skarmeta JL, Muller F, McCarthy MI, Ferrer J. Nat Genet. 2014 Feb;46(2):136-43. doi: 10.1038/ng.2870. Epub 2014 Jan 12. PubMed 24413736.
Backbone
  Vector backbone: pGL4.23-GW
  Backbone manufacturer: Ferrer Lab
  Backbone size w/o insert (bp): 4283
  Vector type: Mammalian Expression, Luciferase
Growth in bacteria
  Bacterial resistance: Ampicillin, 100 μg/mL
  Growth temperature: 37°C
  Growth strain: DH5alpha
  Copy number: Unknown
Gene/Insert
  Gene/Insert name: ZFP36L2 enhancer (alt name: ZFP36L2)
  Species: H. sapiens (human)
  Entrez Gene: ZFP36L2 (a.k.a. BRF2, ERF-2, ERF2, OOMD13, OZEMA13, RNF162C, TIS11D)
  Tag / fusion protein: Luciferase (C terminal on backbone)
  Cloning method: Gateway Cloning
  Sequencing primers: 5′ RVprimer3 (Promega): CTAGCAAAATAGGCTGTCCC
Terms and licenses: Academic/Nonprofit Terms; Industry Terms: Not Available to Industry
Depositor comments: chromosome : chr2; start: 43451134 end: 43452137 (genomic position corresponds to the version of the human genome hg18) Fw primer used for cloning: CACCTGCTTATTTGAAAACATTTGA Rv primer used for cloning: CCCTCTCAACAAAAACTGAGCA
How to cite: pGL4.23 C3_29 was a gift from Jorge Ferrer (Addgene plasmid # 60309 ; http://n2t.net/addgene:60309 ; RRID:Addgene_60309)
